Addgene plasmid #173397: RVD-TC6
Purpose: One-step assembly of custom RVD arrays to construct DdCBE, TALE, etc.
Depositing lab: Bin Shen. Depositing organization: Nanjing Medical University. Publication: Precision modeling of mitochondrial diseases in zebrafish via DdCBE-mediated mtDNA base editing. Guo J, Zhang X, Chen X, Sun H, Dai Y, Wang J, Qian X, Tan L, Lou X, Shen B. Cell Discov. 2021 Sep 3;7(1):78. doi: 10.1038/s41421-021-00307-9. PubMed 34480028.
Backbone
  Vector backbone: TetR T vector
  Vector type: Unspecified
Growth in bacteria
  Bacterial resistance: Tetracycline, 10 μg/mL
  Growth temperature: 37°C
  Growth strain: DH5alpha
  Copy number: High Copy
Gene/Insert
  Gene/Insert name: NG-HD dimer RVD at Position6
  Species: Synthetic
  Mutation: no
  Cloning method: Restriction Enzyme; 5′ cloning site Unknown (unknown if destroyed)
Terms and licenses: Academic/Nonprofit Terms; Industry Terms: Not Available to Industry
Depositor comments: RVD is inserted into TA site of TetR T vector
How to cite: RVD-TC6 was a gift from Bin Shen (Addgene plasmid # 173397 ; http://n2t.net/addgene:173397 ; RRID:Addgene_173397)
