[The description below was written by a language model from this plasmid's Addgene catalogue record and pLannotate feature annotations shown in this document.]
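Description:
RVD-TC6 is a small (about 2.6 kb) bacterial module plasmid from a kit for one-step assembly of custom TALE repeat arrays, intended for building DdCBE mitochondrial base editors, TALEs and related programmable DNA-binding proteins. It is built on a "TetR T vector", a tetracycline-resistant TA-cloning backbone. It replicates in E. coli from a high-copy ColE1/pUC-type origin and is selected through a tetracycline efflux gene (TcR) driven by its native tet promoter. The annotation also picks up a T7 promoter, a short kanamycin-resistance fragment and a short stretch resembling the RSF origin. The latter two are fragments, most likely non-functional remnants of the backbone's construction history rather than working elements.

The payload is a synthetic dimer of two TALE repeat units carrying the repeat-variable diresidues NG and HD, designated for position 6 of an array. By the standard TALE code, NG recognises thymine and HD recognises cytosine, which matches the "TC" in the plasmid name. According to the depositor, the dimer was inserted at the TA cloning site of the vector. The automated feature table does not annotate the insert itself, and the flanking sites used for its release or assembly are not recorded. The plasmid carries no recorded expression cassette for the repeats and serves as a donor part. In use, it would be combined with corresponding dimer modules for the other array positions to assemble an ordered repeat array matching a chosen target sequence. The associated work applied this approach to making DdCBE editors for modelling mitochondrial DNA disease mutations in zebrafish.
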