Features (pLannotate 1.2.2; 6 found; start..end, strand, type, name):
     28..616     -  rep_origin     ori: high-copy-number ColE1/pMB1/pBR322/pUC origin of replication
   1045..1063    +  promoter       T7 promoter: promoter for bacteriophage T7 RNA polymerase
   1066..1140    -  CDS            KanR (fragment): aminoglycoside phosphotransferase; aphA-3; confers resistance to kanamycin
   1238..2428    -  CDS            TcR: tetracycline efflux protein; tet; confers resistance to tetracycline
   2476..2504    -  promoter       tet promoter: E. coli promoter for tetracycline efflux protein gene
   2520..2559    +  rep_origin     RSF ori (fragment): Plasmids containing the RSF 1030 origin of replication can be propagated in E. coli cells that contain additional plasmids with compatible origins.
>Addgene plasmid #173397 | RVD-TC6 | addgene full sequence | sequence record 361439 | Addgene NGS Result
CCGTAAAAAGGCCGCGTTGCTGGCGTTTTTCCATAGGCTCCGCCCCCCTGACGAGCATCACAAAAATCGA
CGCTCAAGTCAGAGGTGGCGAAACCCGACAGGACTATAAAGATACCAGGCGTTTCCCCCTGGAAGCTCCC
TCGTGCGCTCTCCTGTTCCGACCCTGCCGCTTACCGGATACCTGTCCGCCTTTCTCCCTTCGGGAAGCGT
GGCGCTTTCTCATAGCTCACGCTGTAGGTATCTCAGTTCGGTGTAGGTCGTTCGCTCCAAGCTGGGCTGT
GTGCACGAACCCCCCGTTCAGCCCGACCGCTGCGCCTTATCCGGTAACTATCGTCTTGAGTCCAACCCGG
TAAGACACGACTTATCGCCACTGGCAGCAGCCACTGGTAACAGGATTAGCAGAGCGAGGTATGTAGGCGG
TGCTACAGAGTTCTTGAAGTGGTGGCCTAACTACGGCTACACTAGAAGAACAGTATTTGGTATCTGCGCT
CTGCTGAAGCCAGTTACCTTCGGAAAAAGAGTTGGTAGCTCTTGATCCGGCAAACAAACCACCGCTGGTA
GCGGTGGTTTTTTTGTTTGCAAGCAGCAGATTACGCGCAGAAAAAAAGGATCTCAAGAAGATCCTTTGAT
CTTTTCTACGGGGTCTGACGCTCAGTGGAACGACGCGTAACTCACGTTAAGGGATTTTGGTCATGGGTGG
CTCGACCAGATATGGTCTCAGGCTATCGCTACAACTTGCGCTGGGGTTAGTCCGTGGGCTTGACAGAGAA
CTGGTAGAAGGCGTTGGACGGTTTCAAGAGCCTGTTTGCCACCGTCATGACTAGCAATCGCTACAACTTG
CTCGGGCGTCAGGCCGTGGGCTTGACAGAGAACTGGTAGAAGGCGCTGAACAGTCTCAAGAGCCTGTTTG
CCACCCCCATTACTAGCAATCCGAGACCAGCTTTGGTCTAGAGGAGGCATGATGATATATTTTTATCTTG
TGCAATGTAACATCAGAGATTTTGAGACACGGGCCAGAGCTGCCAGGAAACAGCTATGACCATGTAATAC
GACTCACTATAGGGGATATTTTATTTTCTCCCAATCAGGCTTGATCCCCAGTAAGTCAAAAAATAGCTCG
ACATACTGTTCTTCCCCGATCAAGGGTTGGTTTGCGCATTCACAGTTCTCCGCAAGAATTGATTGGCTCC
AATTCTTGGAGTGGTGAATCCGTTAGCGAGGTGCCGCCGGCTTCCATTCAGGTCGAGGTGGCCCGGCTCC
ATGCACCGCGACGCAACGCGGGGAGGCAGACAAGGTATAGGGCGGCGCCTACAATCCATGCCAACCCGTT
CCATGTGCTCGCCGAGGCGGCATAAATCGCCGTGACGATCAGCGGTCCAATGATCGAAGTTAGGCTGGTA
AGAGCCGCGAGCGATCCTTGAAGCTGTCCCTGATGGTCGTCATCTACCTGCCTGGACAGCATGGCCTGCA
ACGCGGGCATCCCGATGCCGCCGGAAGCGAGAAGAATCATAATGGGGAAGGCCATCCAGCCTCGCGTCGC
GAACGCCAGCAAGACGTAGCCCAGCGCGTCGGCCGCCATGCCGGCGATAATGGCCTGCTTCTCGCCGAAA
CGTTTGGTGGCGGGACCAGTGACGAAGGCTTGAGCGAGGGCGTGCAAGATTCCGAATACCGCAAGCGACA
GGCCGATCATCGTCGCGCTCCAGCGAAAGCGGTCCTCGCCGAAAATGACCCAGAGCGCTGCCGGCACCTG
TCCTACGAGTTGCATGATAAAGAAGACAGTCATAAGTGCGGCGACGATAGTCATGCCCCGCGCCCACCGG
AAGGAGCTGACTGGGTTGAAGGCTCTCAAGGGCATGGGTCGGCGCTCTCCCTTATGCGACTCCTGCATTA
GGAAGCAGCCCAGTAGTAGGTTGAGGCCGTTGAGCACCGCCGCCGCAAGGAATGGTGCATGTAAGGAGAT
GGCGCCCAACAGTCCCCCGGCCACGGGGCCTGCCACCATACCCACGCCGAAACAAGCGCTCATGAGCCCG
AAGTGGCGAGCCCGATCTTCCCCATCGGTGATGTCGGCGATATAGGCGCCAGCAACCGCACCTGTGGCGC
CGGTGATGCCGGCCACGATGCGTCCGGCGTAGAGAATCCACAGGACGGGTGTGGTCGCCATGATCGCGTA
GTCGATAGTGGCTCCAAGTAGCGAAGCGAGCAGGACTGGGCGGCGGCCAAAGCGGTCGGACAGTGCTCCG
AGAACGGGTGCGCATAGAAATTGCATCAACGCATATAGCGCTAGCAGCACGCCATAGTGACTGGCGATGC
TGTCGGAATGGACGATATCCCGCAAGAGGCCCGGCAGTACCGGCATAACCAAGCCTATGCCTACAGCATC
CAGGGTGACGGTGCCGAGGATGACGATGAGCGCATTGTTAGATTTCATACACGGTGCCTGACTGCGTTAG
CAATTTAACTGTGATAAACTACCGCATTAAAGCTAATCGATGATAAGCTGTCAAACATGAGAATTAATTC
ATGTTCTTTCCTGCGTTATCCCCTGATTCTGTGGATAACGCAGGAAAGAACATGTGAGCAAAAGGCCAGC
AAAAGGCCAGGAA
