>Addgene plasmid #173397 | RVD-TC6 | depositor partial sequence | sequence record 336352 | RVD flanked by two Bsa I sites
GGTCTCGGATTGCTAGTAATGGGGGTGGCAAACAGGCTCTTGAGACTGTTCAGCGCCTTCTACCAGTTCT
CTGTCAAGCCCACGGCCTGACGCCCGAGCAAGTTGTAGCGATTGCTAGTCATGACGGTGGCAAACAGGCT
CTTGAAACCGTCCAACGCCTTCTACCAGTTCTCTGTCAAGCCCACGGACTAACCCCAGCGCAAGTTGTAG
CGATAGCCTGAGACC
